Addgene plasmid #245187: pET-SUMO-SHP2-N-SH2(E76K)-Avi
Purpose: Production of N-terminally His-SUMO-tagged and C-terminally Avi-tagged SH2 domain
Depositing lab: Neel Shah. Depositing organization: Columbia University. Publication: The pathogenic T42A mutation in SHP2 rewires the interaction specificity of its N-terminal regulatory domain. van Vlimmeren AE, Voleti R, Chartier CA, Jiang Z, Karandur D, Humphries PA, Lo WL, Shah NH. Proc Natl Acad Sci U S A. 2024 Jul 23;121(30):e2407159121. doi: 10.1073/pnas.2407159121. Epub 2024 Jul 16. PubMed 39012820.
Backbone
  Vector backbone: pET
  Vector type: Bacterial Expression
Growth in bacteria
  Bacterial resistance: Kanamycin, 50 μg/mL
  Growth temperature: 37°C
  Growth strain: DH5alpha
  Copy number: Low Copy
Gene/Insert
  Gene/Insert name: SHP2 N-SH2
  Species: H. sapiens (human)
  Mutation: E76K
  Tag / fusion protein: His-SUMO (N terminal on insert); Avi (C terminal on insert)
  Cloning method: Gibson Cloning
Terms and licenses: Academic/Nonprofit Terms; Industry Terms: Not Available to Industry
How to cite: pET-SUMO-SHP2-N-SH2(E76K)-Avi was a gift from Neel Shah (Addgene plasmid # 245187 ; http://n2t.net/addgene:245187 ; RRID:Addgene_245187)
