[The description below was written by a language model from this plasmid's Addgene catalogue record and pLannotate feature annotations shown in this document.]
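Description:
pET-SUMO-SHP2-N-SH2(E76K)-Avi is a pET-family bacterial expression plasmid of about 6 kb for producing the N-terminal SH2 domain of human SHP2 (gene PTPN11) in E. coli. It replicates from a ColE1/pBR322-type origin accompanied by the bom region and the rop gene, which keeps copy number low, consistent with the catalogue's low-copy designation. Selection is by kanamycin through an aph(3')-Ia resistance gene. An f1 origin is also present, along with leftover tetracycline-resistance fragments from the pBR322 lineage that are not functional markers.

Expression is driven by a T7 promoter followed by a lac operator and the T7 gene 10 ribosome binding site. The plasmid-borne lacI gene supplies repressor, so transcription is held off until IPTG induction in a host that provides T7 RNA polymerase. A T7 terminator closes the unit. The open reading frame begins with a His tag (annotated only as a short tag fragment) and a thrombin site, then yeast SMT3-derived SUMO, which aids solubility and can be removed by SUMO protease, fused directly to the PTPN11 fragment carrying the E76K substitution.

The catalogue records a C-terminal Avi tag, a short peptide substrate for BirA-mediated site-specific biotinylation. The automated annotation does not call it, although an unannotated gap follows the SH2 coding region. The downstream His and SET1 fragment hits look like vector remnants, and the record does not show whether they are translated. The stated purpose is production of His-SUMO-tagged, Avi-tagged SH2 domain. Such a protein is suited to affinity purification and to biotin-based immobilisation for binding studies, although the record does not describe specific assays.
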