Features (pLannotate 1.2.2; 22 found; start..end, strand, type, name):
     22..40      +  promoter       T7 promoter: promoter for bacteriophage T7 RNA polymerase
     41..65      +  protein_bind   lac operator: The lac repressor binds to the lac operator to inhibit transcription in E. coli. This inhibition can be relieved by adding lactose or isopropyl-β-D-thiogalactopyranoside (IPTG). lac repressor encoded by lacI
     80..102     +  RBS            RBS: efficient ribosome binding site from bacteriophage T7 gene 10 (Olins and Rangwala, 1989)
    122..138     +  CDS            capTEV™ (fragment): composite tag for in vivo biotinylation, TEV protease cleavage, and 6xHis tagging
    149..166     +  CDS            thrombin site: thrombin recognition and cleavage site
    173..466     +  CDS            SUMO: cleavable ubiquitin-like protein tag; S. cerevisiae SMT3 (truncated)
    467..784     +  CDS            PTPN11 (fragment): PTN11_HUMAN - Also known as PTP2C, SHPTP2. Experimental evidence at protein level: Swiss-Prot protein existence level 1. Acts downstream of various receptor and cytoplasmic protein tyrosine kinases to participate in the signal transduction from the cell surface to the nucleus (PubMed:10655584, PubMed:18559669, PubMed:18829466, PubMed:26742426, PubMed:28074573). Positively regulates MAPK signal transduction pathway (PubMed:28074573). Dephosphorylates GAB1, ARHGAP35 and EGFR (PubMed:28074573). Dephosphorylates ROCK2 at 'Tyr-722' resulting in stimulation of its RhoA binding activity (PubMed:18559
    861..878     +  CDS            9xHis (fragment): 9xHis affinity tag
    888..937     +  CDS            SET1 (fragment): solubility-enhancement tag derived from T7 phage gene 10B
    945..992     +  terminator     T7 terminator: transcription terminator for bacteriophage T7 RNA polymerase
   1029..1457    +  rep_origin     f1 ori (sequence partly withheld): f1 bacteriophage origin of replication; arrow indicates direction of (+) strand synthesis
   1510..1567    +  promoter       AmpR promoter (fragment): bla
   1576..2391    -  CDS            KanR: aminoglycoside phosphotransferase; aph(3')-Ia; confers resistance to kanamycin in bacteria or G418 (Geneticin®) in eukaryotes
   2513..3101    +  rep_origin     ori: high-copy-number ColE1/pMB1/pBR322/pUC origin of replication
   3287..3426    -  misc_feature   bom: basis of mobility region from pBR322
   3528..3719    -  CDS            rop: Rop protein, which maintains plasmids at low copy number; rop
   3736..4116    +  CDS            YPB1_ECOLX: Protein predicted: Swiss-Prot protein existence level 4. From Escherichia coli.
   4188..4479    -  CDS            TcR (fragment): tetracycline efflux protein; tet; confers resistance to tetracycline
   4494..4515    -  protein_bind   CAP binding site: CAP binding activates transcription in the presence of cAMP. E. coli catabolite activator protein
   4528..5610    -  CDS            lacI: lac repressor; lacI; The lac repressor binds to the lac operator to inhibit transcription in E. coli. This inhibition can be relieved by adding lactose or isopropyl-β-D-thiogalactopyranoside (IPTG).
   5611..5688    -  promoter       lacI promoter: lacI
   5696..5975    -  CDS            TcR (fragment): tetracycline efflux protein; tet; confers resistance to tetracycline
>Addgene plasmid #245187 | pET-SUMO-SHP2-N-SH2(E76K)-Avi | addgene full sequence | sequence record 488355 | Addgene NGS Result
TCGATCTCGATCCCGCGAAATTAATACGACTCACTATAGGGGAATTGTGAGCGGATAACAATTCCCCTCT
AGAAATAATTTTGTTTAACTTTAAGAAGGAGATATACATATGGGCAGCAGCCATCATCATCATCATCACG
GCAGCGGCCTGGTGCCGCGCGGCAGCGCTAGCATGTCGGACTCAGAAGTCAATCAAGAAGCTAAGCCAGA
GGTCAAGCCAGAAGTCAAGCCTGAGACTCACATCAATTTAAAGGTGTCCGATGGATCTTCAGAGATCTTC
TTCAAGATCAAAAAGACCACTCCTTTAAGAAGGCTGATGGAAGCGTTCGCTAAAAGACAGGGTAAGGAAA
TGGACTCCTTAAGATTCTTGTACGACGGTATTAGAATTCAAGCTGATCAGACCCCTGAAGATTTGGACAT
GGAGGATAACGATATTATTGAGGCTCACAGAGAACAGATTGGTGGTATGACATCGCGGAGATGGTTTCAC
CCAAATATCACTGGTGTGGAGGCAGAAAACCTACTGTTGACAAGAGGAGTTGATGGCAGTTTTTTGGCAA
GGCCTAGTAAAAGTAACCCTGGAGACTTCACACTTTCCGTTAGAAGAAATGGAGCTGTCACCCACATCAA
GATTCAGAACACTGGTGATTACTATGACCTGTATGGAGGGGAGAAATTTGCCACTTTGGCTAAGTTGGTC
CAGTATTACATGGAACATCACGGGCAATTAAAAGAGAAGAATGGAGATGTCATTGAGCTTAAATATCCTC
TGAACTGTGCAGATGGCCTGAACGATATTTTTGAAGCGCAGAAAATTGAATGGCATGAATAACGTCGACA
AGCTTGCGGCCGCACTCGAGCACCACCACCACCACCACTGAGATCCGGCTGCTAACAAAGCCCGAAAGGA
AGCTGAGTTGGCTGCTGCCACCGCTGAGCAATAACTAGCATAACCCCTTGGGGCCTCTAAACGGGTCTTG
AGGGGTTTTTTGCTGAAAGGAGGAACTATATCCGGATTGGCGAATGGG
[124 nt withheld, positions 1029-1152]
C
[91 nt withheld, positions 1154-1244]
A
[49 nt withheld, positions 1246-1294]
CCTTTGACGTTGGAGTCCACGTTCTTT
[37 nt withheld, positions 1322-1358]
ACCCTATCTCGGTCTATTCTTTTGATTTATAAGGGATTTTGCCGATTTCGGCCTATTGGTTAAAAAATGA
GCTGATTTAACAAAAATTTAACGCGAATTTTAACAAAATATTAACGCTTACAATTTAGGTGGCACTTTTC
GGGGAAATGTGCGCGGAACCCCTATTTGTTTATTTTTCTAAATACATTCAAATATGTATCCGCTCATGAA
TTAATTCTTAGAAAAACTCATCGAGCATCAAATGAAACTGCAATTTATTCATATCAGGATTATCAATACC
ATATTTTTGAAAAAGCCGTTTCTGTAATGAAGGAGAAAACTCACCGAGGCAGTTCCATAGGATGGCAAGA
TCCTGGTATCGGTCTGCGATTCCGACTCGTCCAACATCAATACAACCTATTAATTTCCCCTCGTCAAAAA
TAAGGTTATCAAGTGAGAAATCACCATGAGTGACGACTGAATCCGGTGAGAATGGCAAAAGTTTATGCAT
TTCTTTCCAGACTTGTTCAACAGGCCAGCCATTACGCTCGTCATCAAAATCACTCGCATCAACCAAACCG
TTATTCATTCGTGATTGCGCCTGAGCGAGACGAAATACGCGATCGCTGTTAAAAGGACAATTACAAACAG
GAATCGAATGCAACCGGCGCAGGAACACTGCCAGCGCATCAACAATATTTTCACCTGAATCAGGATATTC
TTCTAATACCTGGAATGCTGTTTTCCCGGGGATCGCAGTGGTGAGTAACCATGCATCATCAGGAGTACGG
ATAAAATGCTTGATGGTCGGAAGAGGCATAAATTCCGTCAGCCAGTTTAGTCTGACCATCTCATCTGTAA
CATCATTGGCAACGCTACCTTTGCCATGTTTCAGAAACAACTCTGGCGCATCGGGCTTCCCATACAATCG
ATAGATTGTCGCACCTGATTGCCCGACATTATCGCGAGCCCATTTATACCCATATAAATCAGCATCCATG
TTGGAATTTAATCGCGGCCTAGAGCAAGACGTTTCCCGTTGAATATGGCTCATAACACCCCTTGTATTAC
TGTTTATGTAAGCAGACAGTTTTATTGTTCATGACCAAAATCCCTTAACGTGAGTTTTCGTTCCACTGAG
CGTCAGACCCCGTAGAAAAGATCAAAGGATCTTCTTGAGATCCTTTTTTTCTGCGCGTAATCTGCTGCTT
GCAAACAAAAAAACCACCGCTACCAGCGGTGGTTTGTTTGCCGGATCAAGAGCTACCAACTCTTTTTCCG
AAGGTAACTGGCTTCAGCAGAGCGCAGATACCAAATACTGTCCTTCTAGTGTAGCCGTAGTTAGGCCACC
ACTTCAAGAACTCTGTAGCACCGCCTACATACCTCGCTCTGCTAATCCTGTTACCAGTGGCTGCTGCCAG
TGGCGATAAGTCGTGTCTTACCGGGTTGGACTCAAGACGATAGTTACCGGATAAGGCGCAGCGGTCGGGC
TGAACGGGGGGTTCGTGCACACAGCCCAGCTTGGAGCGAACGACCTACACCGAACTGAGATACCTACAGC
GTGAGCTATGAGAAAGCGCCACGCTTCCCGAAGGGAGAAAGGCGGACAGGTATCCGGTAAGCGGCAGGGT
CGGAACAGGAGAGCGCACGAGGGAGCTTCCAGGGGGAAACGCCTGGTATCTTTATAGTCCTGTCGGGTTT
CGCCACCTCTGACTTGAGCGTCGATTTTTGTGATGCTCGTCAGGGGGGCGGAGCCTATGGAAAAACGCCA
GCAACGCGGCCTTTTTACGGTTCCTGGCCTTTTGCTGGCCTTTTGCTCACATGTTCTTTCCTGCGTTATC
CCCTGATTCTGTGGATAACCGTATTACCGCCTTTGAGTGAGCTGATACCGCTCGCCGCAGCCGAACGACC
GAGCGCAGCGAGTCAGTGAGCGAGGAAGCGGAAGAGCGCCTGATGCGGTATTTTCTCCTTACGCATCTGT
GCGGTATTTCACACCGCAATGGTGCACTCTCAGTACAATCTGCTCTGATGCCGCATAGTTAAGCCAGTAT
ACACTCCGCTATCGCTACGTGACTGGGTCATGGCTGCGCCCCGACACCCGCCAACACCCGCTGACGCGCC
CTGACGGGCTTGTCTGCTCCCGGCATCCGCTTACAGACAAGCTGTGACCGTCTCCGGGAGCTGCATGTGT
CAGAGGTTTTCACCGTCATCACCGAAACGCGCGAGGCAGCTGCGGTAAAGCTCATCAGCGTGGTCGTGAA
GCGATTCACAGATGTCTGCCTGTTCATCCGCGTCCAGCTCGTTGAGTTTCTCCAGAAGCGTTAATGTCTG
GCTTCTGATAAAGCGGGCCATGTTAAGGGCGGTTTTTTCCTGTTTGGTCACTGATGCCTCCGTGTAAGGG
GGATTTCTGTTCATGGGGGTAATGATACCGATGAAACGAGAGAGGATGCTCACGATACGGGTTACTGATG
ATGAACATGCCCGGTTACTGGAACGTTGTGAGGGTAAACAACTGGCGGTATGGATGCGGCGGGACCAGAG
AAAAATCACTCAGGGTCAATGCCAGCGCTTCGTTAATACAGATGTAGGTGTTCCACAGGGTAGCCAGCAG
CATCCTGCGATGCAGATCCGGAACATAATGGTGCAGGGCGCTGACTTCCGCGTTTCCAGACTTTACGAAA
CACGGAAACCGAAGACCATTCATGTTGTTGCTCAGGTCGCAGACGTTTTGCAGCAGCAGTCGCTTCACGT
TCGCTCGCGTATCGGTGATTCATTCTGCTAACCAGTAAGGCAACCCCGCCAGCCTAGCCGGGTCCTCAAC
GACAGGAGCACGATCATGCGCACCCGTGGGGCCGCCATGCCGGCGATAATGGCCTGCTTCTCGCCGAAAC
GTTTGGTGGCGGGACCAGTGACGAAGGCTTGAGCGAGGGCGTGCAAGATTCCGAATACCGCAAGCGACAG
GCCGATCATCGTCGCGCTCCAGCGAAAGCGGTCCTCGCCGAAAATGACCCAGAGCGCTGCCGGCACCTGT
CCTACGAGTTGCATGATAAAGAAGACAGTCATAAGTGCGGCGACGATAGTCATGCCCCGCGCCCACCGGA
AGGAGCTGACTGGGTTGAAGGCTCTCAAGGGCATCGGTCGAGATCCCGGTGCCTAATGAGTGAGCTAACT
TACATTAATTGCGTTGCGCTCACTGCCCGCTTTCCAGTCGGGAAACCTGTCGTGCCAGCTGCATTAATGA
ATCGGCCAACGCGCGGGGAGAGGCGGTTTGCGTATTGGGCGCCAGGGTGGTTTTTCTTTTCACCAGTGAG
ACGGGCAACAGCTGATTGCCCTTCACCGCCTGGCCCTGAGAGAGTTGCAGCAAGCGGTCCACGCTGGTTT
GCCCCAGCAGGCGAAAATCCTGTTTGATGGTGGTTAACGGCGGGATATAACATGAGCTGTCTTCGGTATC
GTCGTATCCCACTACCGAGATGTCCGCACCAACGCGCAGCCCGGACTCGGTAATGGCGCGCATTGCGCCC
AGCGCCATCTGATCGTTGGCAACCAGCATCGCAGTGGGAACGATGCCCTCATTCAGCATTTGCATGGTTT
GTTGAAAACCGGACATGGCACTCCAGTCGCCTTCCCGTTCCGCTATCGGCTGAATTTGATTGCGAGTGAG
ATATTTATGCCAGCCAGCCAGACGCAGACGCGCCGAGACAGAACTTAATGGGCCCGCTAACAGCGCGATT
TGCTGGTGACCCAATGCGACCAGATGCTCCACGCCCAGTCGCGTACCGTCTTCATGGGAGAAAATAATAC
TGTTGATGGGTGTCTGGTCAGAGACATCAAGAAATAACGCCGGAACATTAGTGCAGGCAGCTTCCACAGC
AATGGCATCCTGGTCATCCAGCGGATAGTTAATGATCAGCCCACTGACGCGTTGCGCGAGAAGATTGTGC
ACCGCCGCTTTACAGGCTTCGACGCCGCTTCGTTCTACCATCGACACCACCACGCTGGCACCCAGTTGAT
CGGCGCGAGATTTAATCGCCGCGACAATTTGCGACGGCGCGTGCAGGGCCAGACTGGAGGTGGCAACGCC
AATCAGCAACGACTGTTTGCCCGCCAGTTGTTGTGCCACGCGGTTGGGAATGTAATTCAGCTCCGCCATC
GCCGCTTCCACTTTTTCCCGCGTTTTCGCAGAAACGTGGCTGGCCTGGTTCACCACGCGGGAAACGGTCT
GATAAGAGACACCGGCATACTCTGCGACATCGTATAACGTTACTGGTTTCACATTCACCACCCTGAATTG
ACTCTCTTCCGGGCGCTATCATGCCATACCGCGAAAGGTTTTGCGCCATTCGATGGTGTCCGGGATCTCG
ACGCTCTCCCTTATGCGACTCCTGCATTAGGAAGCAGCCCAGTAGTAGGTTGAGGCCGTTGAGCACCGCC
GCCGCAAGGAATGGTGCATGCAAGGAGATGGCGCCCAACAGTCCCCCGGCCACGGGGCCTGCCACCATAC
CCACGCCGAAACAAGCGCTCATGAGCCCGAAGTGGCGAGCCCGATCTTCCCCATCGGTGATGTCGGCGAT
ATAGGCGCCAGCAACCGCACCTGTGGCGCCGGTGATGCCGGCCACGATGCGTCCGGCGTAGAGGATCGAG
A
